>Addgene plasmid #68064 | moxBFP | addgene full sequence | sequence record 364377 | Addgene NGS Result
GAGTTAGGGGCGGGACTATGGTTGCTGACTAATTGAGATGCATGCTTTGCATACTTCTGCCTGCTGGGGA
GCCTGGGGACTTTCCACACCTGGTTGCTGACTAATTGAGATGCATGCTTTGCATACTTCTGCCTGCTGGG
GAGCCTGGGGACTTTCCACACCCTAACTGACACACATTCCACAGCTGGTTCTTTCCGCCTCAGGACTCTT
CCTTTTTCAATATTATTGAAGCATTTATCAGGGTTATTGTCTCATGAGCGGATACATATTTGAATGTATT
TAGAAAAATAAACAAATAGGGGTTCCGCGCACATTTCCCCGAAAAGTGCCACCTG
[124 nt withheld, positions 336-459]
C
[91 nt withheld, positions 461-551]
A
[49 nt withheld, positions 553-601]
CCTTTGACGTTGGAGTCCACGTTCTTT
[37 nt withheld, positions 629-665]
ACCCTATCTCGGTCTATTCTTTTGATTTATAAGGGATTTTGCCGATTTCGGCCTATTGGTTAAAAAATGA
GCTGATTTAACAAAAATTTAACGCGAATTTTAACAAAATATTAACGCTTACAATTTACGCCTTAAGATAC
ATTGATGAGTTTGGACAAACCACAACTAGAATGCAGTGAAAAAAATGCTTTATTTGTGAAATTTGTGATG
CTATTGCTTTATTTGTAACCATTATAAGCTGCAATAAACAAGTTAACAACAACAATTGCATTCATTTTAT
GTTTCAGGTTCAGGGGGAGGTGTGGGAGGTTTTTTAAAGCAAGTAAAACCTCTACAAATGTGGTATGGCT
GATTATGATCTAGAGTCGCGGCCGCTTACTTGTACAGCTCGTCCATGCCGAGAGTGATCCCGGCGGCGGT
GCGGAACTCCAGCAGGACCATGTGATCGCGCTTCTCGTTGGGGTCTTTGCTAAGCTTGGACTGGGTGCTC
AGGTAGTGGCTGTCGGGCAGCAGCACGGGGCCGTCGCCGATGGGGGTGTTCTGCTGGTAGTGGTCGGCGA
GCTGCACGCTGCCGTCCTCCACGTTGTGGCGGATCTTGAAGTTGGCCTTGATGCCGTTCTTCTGCTTGAC
GGCCATGATATAGATGTTGTGGCTGTTGAAGTTGTACTCCAGCTTGTGCCCCAGGATGTTGCCGTCCTCC
TTGAAGTCGACGCCCTTCAGCTCGATGCGGTTCACCAGGGTGTCGCCCTCGAACTTCACCTCGGCGCGGG
TCTTGTAGGTGCCGTCGTCCTTGAAGAAGATGGTGCGCTCCTGGACGTAGCCTTCGGGCATGGCGGACTT
GAAGAAGTCGTGCTGCTTCATGTGGTCGGGGTAGCGGGCGAACACCTGCACGCCGTGGCTCAGGGTGGTC
ACGAGGGTGGGCCAGGGCACGGGCAGCTTGCCGGTAGTACTGATGAACTTCAGGGTCAGCTTGCCGTTGG
TGGCATCGCCCTCGCCCTCGCCCCTCACGCTGAACTTGTGGCCGTTTACGTCGCCGTCCAGCTCGACCAG
GATGGGCACCACCCCGGTGAACAGCTCCTCGCCCTTGCTCACCATGGTGGCGACCGGTGGATCCCGGGCC
CGCGGTACCGTCGACTGCAGAATTCGAAGCTTGAGCTCGAGATCTGAGTCCGGTAGCGCTAGCGGATCTG
ACGGTTCACTAAACCAGCTCTGCTTATATAGACCTCCCACCGTACACGCCTACCGCCCATTTGCGTCAAT
GGGGCGGAGTTGTTACGACATTTTGGAAAGTCCCGTTGATTTTGGTGCCAAAACAAACTCCCATTGACGT
CAATGGGGTGGAGACTTGGAAATCCCCGTGAGTCAAACCGCTATCCACGCCCATTGATGTACTGCCAAAA
CCGCATCACCATGGTAATAGCGATGACTAATACGTAGATGTACTGCCAAGTAGGAAAGTCCCATAAGGTC
ATGTACTGGGCATAATGCCAGGCGGGCCATTTACCGTCATTGACGTCAATAGGGGGCGTACTTGGCATAT
GATACACTTGATGTACTGCCAAGTGGGCAGTTTACCGTAAATACTCCACCCATTGACGTCAATGGAAAGT
CCCTATTGGCGTTACTATGGGAACATACGTCATTATTGACGTCAATGGGCGGGGGTCGTTGGGCGGTCAG
CCAGGCGGGCCATTTACCGTAAGTTATGTAACGCGGAACTCCATATATGGGCTATGAACTAATGACCCCG
TAATTGATTACTATTAATAACTAATGCATGGCGGTAATACGGTTATCCACAGAATCAGGGGATAACGCAG
GAAAGAACATGTGAGCAAAAGGCCAGCAAAAGGCCAGGAACCGTAAAAAGGCCGCGTTGCTGGCGTTTTT
CCATAGGCTCCGCCCCCCTGACGAGCATCACAAAAATCGACGCTCAAGTCAGAGGTGGCGAAACCCGACA
GGACTATAAAGATACCAGGCGTTTCCCCCTGGAAGCTCCCTCGTGCGCTCTCCTGTTCCGACCCTGCCGC
TTACCGGATACCTGTCCGCCTTTCTCCCTTCGGGAAGCGTGGCGCTTTCTCATAGCTCACGCTGTAGGTA
TCTCAGTTCGGTGTAGGTCGTTCGCTCCAAGCTGGGCTGTGTGCACGAACCCCCCGTTCAGCCCGACCGC
TGCGCCTTATCCGGTAACTATCGTCTTGAGTCCAACCCGGTAAGACACGACTTATCGCCACTGGCAGCAG
CCACTGGTAACAGGATTAGCAGAGCGAGGTATGTAGGCGGTGCTACAGAGTTCTTGAAGTGGTGGCCTAA
CTACGGCTACACTAGAAGAACAGTATTTGGTATCTGCGCTCTGCTGAAGCCAGTTACCTTCGGAAAAAGA
GTTGGTAGCTCTTGATCCGGCAAACAAACCACCGCTGGTAGCGGTGGTTTTTTTGTTTGCAAGCAGCAGA
TTACGCGCAGAAAAAAAGGATCTCAAGAAGATCCTTTGATCTTTTCTACGGGGTCTGACGCTCAGTGGAA
CGAAAACTCACGTTAAGGGATTTTGGTCATGAGATTATCAAAAAGGATCTTCACCTAGATCCTTTTAAAT
TAAAAATGAAGTTTTAAATCAATCTAAAGTATATATGAGTAACCTGAGGCTATGGCAGGGCCTGCCGCCC
CGACGTTGGCTGCGAGCCCTGGGCCTTCACCCGAACTTGGGGGGTGGGGTGGGGAAAAGGAAGAAACGCG
GGCGTATTGGCCCCAATGGGGTCTCGGTGGGGTATCGACAGAGTGCCAGCCCTGGGACCGAACCCCGCGT
TTATGAACAAACGACCCAACACCGTGCGTTTTATTCTGTCTTTTTATTGCCGTCATAGCGCGGGTTCCTT
CCGGTATTGTCTCCTTCCGTGTTTCAGTTAGCCTCCCCCTAGGGTGGGCGAAGAACTCCAGCATGAGATC
CCCGCGCTGGAGGATCATCCAGCCGGCGTCCCGGAAAACGATTCCGAAGCCCAACCTTTCATAGAAGGCG
GCGGTGGAATCGAAATCTCGTGATGGCAGGTTGGGCGTCGCTTGGTCGGTCATTTCGAACCCCAGAGTCC
CGCTCAGAAGAACTCGTCAAGAAGGCGATAGAAGGCGATGCGCTGCGAATCGGGAGCGGCGATACCGTAA
AGCACGAGGAAGCGGTCAGCCCATTCGCCGCCAAGCTCTTCAGCAATATCACGGGTAGCCAACGCTATGT
CCTGATAGCGGTCCGCCACACCCAGCCGGCCACAGTCGATGAATCCAGAAAAGCGGCCATTTTCCACCAT
GATATTCGGCAAGCAGGCATCGCCATGGGTCACGACGAGATCCTCGCCGTCGGGCATGCTCGCCTTGAGC
CTGGCGAACAGTTCGGCTGGCGCGAGCCCCTGATGCTCTTCGTCCAGATCATCCTGATCGACAAGACCGG
CTTCCATCCGAGTACGTGCTCGCTCGATGCGATGTTTCGCTTGGTGGTCGAATGGGCAGGTAGCCGGATC
AAGCGTATGCAGCCGCCGCATTGCATCAGCCATGATGGATACTTTCTCGGCAGGAGCAAGGTGAGATGAC
AGGAGATCCTGCCCCGGCACTTCGCCCAATAGCAGCCAGTCCCTTCCCGCTTCAGTGACAACGTCGAGCA
CAGCTGCGCAAGGAACGCCCGTCGTGGCCAGCCACGATAGCCGCGCTGCCTCGTCTTGCAGTTCATTCAG
GGCACCGGACAGGTCGGTCTTGACAAAAAGAACCGGGCGCCCCTGCGCTGACAGCCGGAACACGGCGGCA
TCAGAGCAGCCGATTGTCTGTTGTGCCCAGTCATAGCCGAATAGCCTCTCCACCCAAGCGGCCGGAGAAC
CTGCGTGCAATCCATCTTGTTCAATCATGCGAAACGATCCTCATCCTGTCTCTTGATCGATCTTTGCAAA
AGCCTAGGCCTCCAAAAAAGCCTCCTCACTACTTCTGGAATAGCTCAGAGGCCGAGGCGGCCTCGGCCTC
TGCATAAATAAAAAAAATTAGTCAGCCATGGGGCGGAGAATGGGCGGAACTGGGCGGAGTTAGGGGCGGG
ATGGGCG
Features (pLannotate 1.2.2; 14 found; start..end, strand, type, name):
    205..309     -  promoter       AmpR promoter: bla
    336..764     +  rep_origin     f1 ori (sequence partly withheld): f1 bacteriophage origin of replication; arrow indicates direction of (+) strand synthesis
    798..919     -  polyA_signal   SV40 poly(A) signal: SV40 polyadenylation signal
    942..1025    -  CDS            large T antigen (fragment): large T antigen from SV40 (simian virus 40)
   1044..1760    -  CDS            moxBFP: moxBFP is a basic (constitutively fluorescent) blue fluorescent protein published in 2015, derived from Aequorea victoria.
   1768..1848    -  misc_feature   MCS: multiple cloning site
   1871..2074    -  promoter       CMV promoter: human cytomegalovirus (CMV) immediate early promoter
   2075..2378    -  enhancer       CMV enhancer: human cytomegalovirus immediate early enhancer
   2553..3141    -  rep_origin     ori: high-copy-number ColE1/pMB1/pBR322/pUC origin of replication
   3363..3379    +  polyA_signal   bGH poly(A) signal (fragment): bovine growth hormone polyadenylation signal
   3470..3517    -  polyA_signal   HSV TK poly(A) signal: herpes simplex virus thymidine kinase polyadenylation signal (Cole and Stacy, 1985)
   3576..3728    -  CDS            ble (fragment): BLE_KLEPN - Experimental evidence at protein level: Swiss-Prot protein existence level 1. Binding protein with a strong affinity to the bleomycin family of antibiotics. Binds to CL990; an antimitotic-antibiotic compound. From Klebsiella pneumoniae.
   3749..4543    -  CDS            NeoR/KanR: aminoglycoside phosphotransferase from Tn5; aph(3')-II (or nptII); confers resistance to neomycin, kanamycin, and G418 (Geneticin®)
   4578..203     -  promoter       SV40 promoter (across the origin): SV40 enhancer and early promoter
