[The description below was written by a language model from this plasmid's Addgene catalogue record and pLannotate feature annotations shown in this document.]
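Description:
moxBFP is an empty mammalian expression backbone derived from Clontech's pEGFP-N1, in which the EGFP coding sequence was removed and replaced, via the AgeI and NotI sites, with moxBFP, a constitutively fluorescent blue protein of Aequorea victoria lineage. It comes from a palette of fluorescent proteins optimized to perform in diverse cellular environments. The plasmid carries no gene of interest. Instead, a multiple cloning site sits between the promoter and the fluorescent protein, so that an inserted open reading frame cloned in frame is expressed with moxBFP fused to its C terminus.

Expression is driven by the human cytomegalovirus immediate early enhancer and promoter, and the transcript is terminated by an SV40 polyadenylation signal downstream of the moxBFP coding sequence. The short large T antigen fragment annotated next to that signal appears to be part of the SV40-derived terminator region rather than a functional gene. Propagation in E. coli relies on a high-copy ColE1/pUC-type origin, and an f1 origin is also present, which would allow production of single-stranded DNA. Selection uses the Tn5 aminoglycoside phosphotransferase (NeoR/KanR) cassette. A bacterial bla-type promoter placed beside the SV40 enhancer/early promoter lets the same gene give kanamycin resistance in bacteria and G418 resistance in mammalian cells, with an HSV TK polyadenylation signal ending that unit. The small ble and bGH poly(A) fragments in the annotation look like partial matches rather than working elements. The construct is typically used to build blue fluorescent fusion proteins for localization and imaging in transfected mammalian cells.
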