Addgene plasmid #68064: moxBFP
Purpose: (Empty Backbone) C-terminal fusion to oxBFP
Depositing lab: Erik Snapp. Depositing organization: Albert Einstein College of Medicine. Publication: A palette of fluorescent proteins optimized for diverse cellular environments. Costantini LM, Baloban M, Markwardt ML, Rizzo M, Guo F, Verkhusha VV, Snapp EL. Nat Commun. 2015 Jul 9;6:7670. doi: 10.1038/ncomms8670. PubMed 26158227.
Backbone
  Vector backbone: pEGFP-N1
  Backbone manufacturer: Clontech
  Modifications to backbone: oxFP inserted via AgeI/NotI restriction sites, removing EGFP
  Vector type: Mammalian Expression
  Promoter: CMV
  Tag / fusion protein: moxBFP (C terminal on backbone)
Growth in bacteria
  Bacterial resistance: Kanamycin, 50 μg/mL
  Growth temperature: 37°C
  Growth strain: DH5alpha
  Copy number: High Copy
Gene/Insert
  Cloning method: Restriction Enzyme
  Sequencing primers: 5′ CMV-F; 3′ EGFP-N
Terms and licenses: Academic/Nonprofit Terms; Industry Terms: Not Available to Industry
How to cite: moxBFP was a gift from Erik Snapp (Addgene plasmid # 68064 ; http://n2t.net/addgene:68064 ; RRID:Addgene_68064)
