>Addgene plasmid #68064 | moxBFP | addgene partial sequence | sequence record 124449 | CMV-F 5'-CGCAAATGGGCGGTAGGCGTG-3'
GAGCTGGTTTAGTGAACCGTCAGATCCGCTAGCGCTACCGGACTCAGATCTCGAGCTCAAGCTTCGAATT
CTGCAGTCGACGGTACCGCGGGCCCGGGATCCACCGGTCGCCACCATGGTGAGCAAGGGCGAGGAGCTGT
TCACCGGGGTGGTGCCCATCCTGGTCGAGCTGGACGGCGACGTAAACGGCCACAAGTTCAGCGTGAGGGG
CGAGGGCGAGGGCGATGCCACCAACGGCAAGCTGACCCTGAAGTTCATCAGTACTACCGGCAAGCTGCCC
GTGCCCTGGCCCACCCTCGTGACCACCCTGAGCCACGGCGTGCAGGTGTTCGCCCGCTACCCCGACCACA
TGAAGCAGCACGACTTCTTCAAGTCCGCCATGCCCGAAGGCTACGTCCAGGAGCGCACCATCTTCTTCAA
GGACGACGGCACCTACAAGACCCGCGCCGAGGTGAAGTTCGAGGGCGACACCCTGGTGAACCGCATCGAG
CTGAAGGGCGTCGACTTCAAGGAGGACGGCAACATCCTGGGGCACAAGCTGGAGTACAACTTCAACAGCC
ACAACATCTATATCATGGCCGTCAAGCAGAAGAACGGCATCAAGGCCAACTTCAAGATCCGCCACAACGT
GGAGGACGGCAGCGTGCAGCTCGCCGACCACTACCAGCAGAACACCCCCATCGGCGACGGCCCCGTGCTG
CTGCCCGACAGCCACTACCTGAGCACCCAGTCCAAGCTTAGCAAAGACCCCAACGAGAAGCGCGATCACA
TGGTCCTGCTGGAGTTCCGCACCGCCGCCGGGATCACTCTCGGCATGGACGAGCTGTACAAGTAAGCGGC
CGCGACTCTAGATCATAATCAGCCATACCACATTTGTAGAGGTT
