>Addgene plasmid #68064 | moxBFP | addgene partial sequence | sequence record 124482 | SV40pA-R 5'-GAAATTTGTGATGCTATTGC-3'
ACAACAATTGCATTCATTTTATGTTTCAGGTTCAGGGGGAGGTGTGGGAGGTTTTTTAAAGCAAGTAAAA
CCTCTACAAATGTGGTATGGCTGATTATGATCTAGAGTCGCGGCCGCTTACTTGTACAGCTCGTCCATGC
CGAGAGTGATCCCGGCGGCGGTGCGGAACTCCAGCAGGACCATGTGATCGCGCTTCTCGTTGGGGTCTTT
GCTAAGCTTGGACTGGGTGCTCAGGTAGTGGCTGTCGGGCAGCAGCACGGGGCCGTCGCCGATGGGGGTG
TTCTGCTGGTAGTGGTCGGCGAGCTGCACGCTGCCGTCCTCCACGTTGTGGCGGATCTTGAAGTTGGCCT
TGATGCCGTTCTTCTGCTTGACGGCCATGATATAGATGTTGTGGCTGTTGAAGTTGTACTCCAGCTTGTG
CCCCAGGATGTTGCCGTCCTCCTTGAAGTCGACGCCCTTCAGCTCGATGCGGTTCACCAGGGTGTCGCCC
TCGAACTTCACCTCGGCGCGGGTCTTGTAGGTGCCGTCGTCCTTGAAGAAGATGGTGCGCTCCTGGACGT
AGCCTTCGGGCATGGCGGACTTGAAGAAGTCGTGCTGCTTCATGTGGTCGGGGTAGCGGGCGAACACCTG
CACGCCGTGGCTCAGGGTGGTCACGAGGGTGGGCCAGGGCACGGGCAGCTTGCCGGTAGTACTGATGAAC
TTCAGGGTCAGCTTGCCGTTGGTGGCATCGCCCTCGCCCTCGCCCCTCACGCTGAACTTGTGGCCGTTTA
CGTCGCCGTCCAGCTCGACCAGGATGGGCACCACCC
